Addgene plasmid #204295: pJAT77
Purpose: (Empty Backbone) pJAT plasmid with multiple cloning site for introducing custom payload. No U6 promoter. Restriction sites present to introduce flanking U6 promoters.
Depositing lab: David Stern. Depositing organization: HHMI, Janelia Research Campus. Publication: The Janelia Atalanta plasmids provide a simple and efficient CRISPR/Cas9-mediated homology directed repair platform for Drosophila. Stern D, Kim E, Behrman E. bioRxiv 2023.06.17.545412 10.1101/2023.06.17.545412.
Backbone
  Vector backbone: Janelia Atalanta cloning plasmid
  Vector type: CRISPR
  Selectable markers: ccdB, SacB
Growth in bacteria
  Bacterial resistance: Spectinomycin, 50 μg/mL
  Growth temperature: 37°C
  Growth strain: ccdB Survival
  Growth instructions: Spectinomycin is in the backbone. Chlor and Amp are in the Gateway cloning arms. The plasmids can be maintained on any single of these antibiotics. Depositor typically grows them in Amp or Spec.
  Copy number: High Copy
Gene/Insert
  Gene/Insert name: pJAT77{attR3-Amp-ccdB-attR4-MCS-attR5-Chlor-SacB-attR6}
Terms and licenses: Academic/Nonprofit Terms; Industry Terms: Not Available to Industry
Depositor comments: Please visit https://www.biorxiv.org/content/10.1101/2023.06.17.545412v1 for bioRxiv preprint.
How to cite: pJAT77 was a gift from David Stern (Addgene plasmid # 204295 ; http://n2t.net/addgene:204295 ; RRID:Addgene_204295)
