[The description below was written by a language model from this plasmid's Addgene catalogue record and pLannotate feature annotations shown in this document.]
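Description:
pJAT77 is an empty-backbone member of the Janelia Atalanta (pJAT) plasmid series, a set of cloning vectors built for CRISPR/Cas9-mediated homology-directed repair in Drosophila. It is a high-copy bacterial plasmid of about 7.6 kb with a ColE1/pUC-type origin and a backbone spectinomycin/streptomycin resistance gene (aadA), apparently driven by a class 1 integron-derived promoter region. Because it carries the gyrase toxin gene ccdB, it has to be propagated in a ccdB-tolerant strain.

The functional core is two Gateway counter-selection cassettes flanking a central multiple cloning site, arranged as attR3-Amp-ccdB-attR4-MCS-attR5-Chlor-SacB-attR6. The first cassette combines β-lactamase with ccdB. The second combines chloramphenicol acetyltransferase with sacB and its native control region, which makes cells sucrose-sensitive. The automated annotation labels the attR4 position as attB4 plus a partial attR2, most likely because it lacks an exact reference for this mutant site. In an LR reaction, each attR pair can be exchanged for a fragment from a matching entry clone, presumably the left and right homology arms of a repair template. Loss of ccdB and sacB then provides negative selection for plasmids in which both cassettes were replaced, while spectinomycin resistance in the backbone is retained. The MCS between the arms accepts a user-defined payload to be knocked into the genome.

Unlike what the record implies for other plasmids in the series, pJAT77 has no U6 promoter for guide RNA expression, but restriction sites are present for adding flanking U6 promoters. SP6 and T7 promoters sit just outside the attR3 and attR6 sites. No eukaryotic marker or reporter is annotated, consistent with its role as a blank scaffold for custom donor designs.
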