Features (pLannotate 1.2.2; 24 found; start..end, strand, type, name):
    807..911     -  promoter       AmpR promoter: bla
    913..930     -  promoter       cat promoter (fragment): promoter of the E. coli cat gene encoding chloramphenicol acetyltransferase
    954..984     -  promoter       lac UV5 promoter: E. coli lac promoter with an "up" mutation
   1007..1130    -  protein_bind   attR3: mutant version of attR; recombination site for the Gateway® LR reaction LR Clonase™
   1208..1226    -  promoter       SP6 promoter: promoter for bacteriophage SP6 RNA polymerase
   1429..2017    -  rep_origin     ori: high-copy-number ColE1/pMB1/pBR322/pUC origin of replication
   2263..3050    -  CDS            SmR (fragment): aminoglycoside adenylyltransferase (Murphy, 1985); aadA; confers resistance to spectinomycin and streptomycin
   3061..3117    -  CDS            GmR (fragment): gentamycin acetyltransferase; aacC1; confers resistance to gentamycin
   3293..3316    -  promoter       Pc promoter (fragment): intI1 (promoter lies within the coding sequence); class 1 integron promoter
   3507..3525    +  promoter       T7 promoter: promoter for bacteriophage T7 RNA polymerase
   3618..3741    +  protein_bind   attR6: mutant version of attR; recombination site for the Gateway® LR reaction LR Clonase™
   3780..5201    -  CDS            SacB: secreted levansucrase that renders bacterial growth sensitive to sucrose; Bacillus subtilis sacB; negative selection marker
   5202..5647    -  promoter       sacB promoter: sacR; sacB promoter and control region
   5659..6315    -  CDS            cat: CAT_ECOLX - Experimental evidence at protein level: Swiss-Prot protein existence level 1. This enzyme is an effector of chloramphenicol resistance in bacteria. From Escherichia coli. This protein is used as a marker in many commonly used cloning vectors, such as pACYC184.
   6316..6345    -  promoter       cat promoter (fragment): promoter of the E. coli cat gene encoding chloramphenicol acetyltransferase
   6369..6399    -  promoter       lac UV5 promoter: E. coli lac promoter with an "up" mutation
   6422..6545    -  protein_bind   attR5: mutant version of attR; recombination site for the Gateway® LR reaction LR Clonase™
   6648..6665    -  misc_feature   MCS (fragment): pUC18/19 multiple cloning site
   6703..6723    +  protein_bind   attB4: mutant version of attB; core recombination site for the Gateway® BP reaction BP Clonase™
   6717..6826    +  protein_bind   attR2 (fragment): mutant version of attR; recombination site for the Gateway® LR reaction LR Clonase™
   6867..7169    -  CDS            ccdB: CCDB_ECOLI - Also known as G, letB, letD. Experimental evidence at protein level: Swiss-Prot protein existence level 1. Toxic component of a type II toxin-antitoxin (TA) system, functioning in plasmid maintainence. Responsible for the post- segregational killing (PSK) of plasmid-free cells, also referred to as a plasmid addiction system. Half-life of over 2 hours. Cell killing by CcdB is accompanied by filamentation, defects in chromosome and plasmid segregation, defects in cell division, formation of anucleate cells, decreased DNA synthesis and plasmid loss. Interferes with the activity of DN
   7174..7332    -  CDS            ccdA (fragment): CCDA_ECO57 - Also known as H, letA. Experimental evidence at protein level: Swiss-Prot protein existence level 1. Antitoxin component of a type II toxin-antitoxin (TA) system which inhibits the post-segregational killing (PSK) of plasmid-free cells, also referred to as a plasmid addiction system. Binds to and blocks the activity of CcdB; will also remove bound CcdB protein from the CcdB-GyrA complex by forming a CcdA-CcdB complex, a process termed rejuvenation. Functions as a transcriptional corepressor for the ccdAB operon, repression also requires CcdB (By similarity). From Escherichia coli
   7423..7505    -  intron         PDK intron (fragment): pdk; modified pyruvate orthophosphate dikinase intron from Flaveria trinervia 3.0
   7506..806     -  CDS            AmpR (across the origin): β-lactamase; bla; confers resistance to ampicillin, carbenicillin, and related antibiotics
>Addgene plasmid #204295 | pJAT77 | addgene full sequence | sequence record 406178 | Addgene NGS Result
TCCATAGTTGCCTGACTCCCCGTCGTGTAGATAACTACGATACGGGAGGGCTTACCATCTGGCCCCAGTG
CTGCAATGATACCGCGGGACCCACGCTCACCGGCTCCAGATTTATCAGCAATAAACCAGCCAGCCGGAAG
GGCCGAGCGCAGAAGTGGTCCTGCAACTTTATCCGCCTCCATCCAGTCTATTAATTGTTGCCGGGAAGCT
AGAGTAAGTAGTTCGCCAGTTAATAGTTTGCGCAACGTTGTTGCCATTGCTACAGGCATCGTGGTGTCAC
GCTCGTCGTTTGGTATGGCTTCATTCAGCTCCGGTTCCCAACGATCAAGGCGAGTTACATGATCCCCCAT
GTTGTGCAAAAAAGCGGTTAGCTCCTTCGGTCCTCCGATCGTTGTCAGAAGTAAGTTGGCCGCAGTGTTA
TCACTCATGGTTATGGCAGCACTGCATAATTCTCTTACTGTCATGCCATCCGTAAGATGCTTTTCTGTGA
CTGGTGAGTACTCAACCAAGTCATTCTGAGAATAGTGTATGCGGCGACCGAGTTGCTCTTGCCCGGCGTC
AATACGGGATAATACCGCGCCACATAGCAGAACTTTAAAAGTGCTCATCATTGGAAAACGTTCTTCGGGG
CGAAAACTCTCAAGGATCTTACCGCTGTTGAGATCCAGTTCGATGTAACCCACTCGTGCACCCAACTGAT
CTTCAGCATCTTTTACTTTCACCAGCGTTTCTGGGTGAGCAAAAACAGGAAGGCAAAATGCCGCAAAAAA
GGGAATAAGGGCGACACGGAAATGTTGAATACTCATACTCTTCCTTTTTCAATATTATTGAAGCATTTAT
CAGGGTTATTGTCTCATGAGCGGATACATATTTGAATGTATTTAGAAAAATAAACAAATAGGGGTTCCGC
GTAGCTCCTGAAAATCTCGACGGATCCTAACTCAAAATCCACACATTATACGAGCCGGAAGCATAAAGTG
TAAAGCCTGGGGTGCCTAATGCGGCCCATAGTGACTGGATATGTTGTGTTTTACAGTATTATGTAGTCTG
TTTTTTATGCAAAATCTAATTTAATATATTGATATTTATATCATTTTACGTTTCTCGTTCAACTTTATTA
TACAAAGTTGAGGCCTATGTTCGGCTTGTCGATCGGATCCCCTCCGTACCAAGACTTCGAATTCGGATCC
CTCGAGCGATACACACTTCTATAGTGTCACCTAAATGCGTTTAAACCTTCCTGCAGGTGACGATTTCCTC
GCTCACTGACTCGCTGCGCTCGGTCGTTCGGCTGCGGCGAGCGGTATCAGCTCACTCAAAGGCGGTAATA
CGGTTATCCACAGAATCAGGGGATAACGCAGGAAAGAACATGTGAGCAAAAGGCCAGCAAAAGGCCAGGA
ACCGTAAAAAGGCCGCGTTGCTGGCGTTTTTCCATAGGCTCCGCCCCCCTGACGAGCATCACAAAAATCG
ACGCTCAAGTCAGAGGTGGCGAAACCCGACAGGACTATAAAGATACCAGGCGTTTCCCCCTGGAAGCTCC
CTCGTGCGCTCTCCTGTTCCGACCCTGCCGCTTACCGGATACCTGTCCGCCTTTCTCCCTTCGGGAAGCG
TGGCGCTTTCTCATAGCTCACGCTGTAGGTATCTCAGTTCGGTGTAGGTCGTTCGCTCCAAGCTGGGCTG
TGTGCACGAACCCCCCGTTCAGCCCGACCGCTGCGCCTTATCCGGTAACTATCGTCTTGAGTCCAACCCG
GTAAGACACGACTTATCGCCACTGGCAGCAGCCACTGGTAACAGGATTAGCAGAGCGAGGTATGTAGGCG
GTGCTACAGAGTTCTTGAAGTGGTGGCCTAACTACGGCTACACTAGAAGGACAGTATTTGGTATCTGCGC
TCTGCTGAAGCCAGTTACCTTCGGAAAAAGAGTTGGTAGCTCTTGATCCGGCAAACAAACCACCGCTGGT
AGCGGTGGTTTTTTTGTTTGCAAGCAGCAGATTACGCGCAGAAAAAAAGGATCTCAAGAAGATCCTTTGA
TCTTTTCTACGGGGTCTGACGCTCAGTGGAACGAAAACTCACGTTAAGGGATTTTGGTCATGCATGATAT
ATCTCCCAATTTGTGTAGGGCTTATTATGCACGCTTAAAAATAATAAAAGCAGACTTGACCTGATAGTTT
GGCTGTGAGCAATTATGTGCTTAGTGCATCTAACGCTTGAGTTAAGCCGCGCCGCGAAGCGGCGTCGGCT
TGAACGAATTTCTAGCTAGACATTATTTGCCGACTACCTTGGTGATCTCGCCTTTCACGTAGTGGACAAA
TTCTTCCAACTGATCTGCGCGCGAGGCCAAGCGATCTTCTTCTTGTCCAAGATAAGCCTGTCTAGCTTCA
AGTATGACGGGCTGATACTGGGCCGGCAGGCGCTCCATTGCCCAGTCGGCAGCGACATCCTTCGGCGCGA
TTTTGCCGGTTACTGCGCTGTACCAAATGCGGGACAACGTAAGCACTACATTTCGCTCATCGCCAGCCCA
GTCGGGCGGCGAGTTCCATAGCGTTAAGGTTTCATTTAGCGCCTCAAATAGATCCTGTTCAGGAACCGGA
TCAAAGAGTTCCTCCGCCGCTGGACCTACCAAGGCAACGCTATGTTCTCTTGCTTTTGTCAGCAAGATAG
CCAGATCAATGTCGATCGTGGCTGGCTCGAAGATACCTGCAAGAATGTCATTGCGCTGCCATTCTCCAAA
TTGCAGTTCGCGCTTAGCTGGATAACGCCACGGAATGATGTCGTCGTGCACAACAATGGTGACTTCTACA
GCGCGGAGAATCTCGCTCTCTCCAGGGGAAGCCGAAGTTTCCAAAAGGTCGTTGATCAAAGCTCGCCGCG
TTGTTTCATCAAGCCTTACGGTCACCGTAACCAGCAAATCAATATCACTGTGTGGCTTCAGGCCGCCATC
CACTGCGGAGCCGTACAAATGTACGGCCAGCAACGTCGGTTCGAGATGGCGCTCGATGACGCCAACTACC
TCTGATAGTTGAGTCGATACTTCGGCGATCACCGCTTCCCCCATGATGTTTAACTTTGTTTTAGGGCGAC
TGCCCTGCTGCGTAACATCGTTGCTGCTCCATAACATCAAACATCGACCCACGGCGTAACGCGCTTGCTG
CTTGGATGCCCGAGGCATAGACTGTACCCCAAAAAAACAGTCATAACAAGCCATGAAAACCGCCACTGCG
CCGTTACCACCGCTGCGTTCGGTCAAGGTTCTGGACCAGTTGCGTGAGCGCATACGCTACTTGCATTACA
GCTTACGAACCGAACAGGCTTATGTCCACTGGGTTCGTGCCCGAATTGATCACAGGCAGCAACGCTCTGT
CATCGTTACAATCAACATGCTACCCTCCGCGAGATCATCCGTGTTTCAAACCCGGCAGCTTAGTTGCCGT
TCTTCCGAATAGCATCGGTAACATGAGCAAAGTCTGCCGCCTTACAACGGCTCTCCCGCTGACGCGCCCG
CGAAATTAATACGACTCACTATAGGGAGACTCACATGCGGCCGCCTCGAGAATTCTGACGTCTTAATTAA
GAAGTCTACAGGAATGGGCATCTAGATGCACCATTATGTTCCGGAGGCAACTTTGTATTAAAAAGTTGAA
CGAGAAACGTAAAATGATATAAATATCAATATATTAAATTAGATTTTGCATAAAAAACAGACTACATAAT
ACTGTAAAACACAACATATCCAGTCACTATGCGACGTGCAGACTGGCTGTGTATAAGGGAGCCTGACATT
TATTTGTTAACTGTTAATTGTCCTTGTTCAAGGATGCTGTCTTTGACAACAGATGTTTTCTTGCCTTTGA
TGTTCAGCAGGAAGCTTGGCGCAAACGTTGATTGTTTGTCTGCGTAGAATCCTCTGTTTGTCATATAGCT
TGTAATCACGACATTGTTTCCTTTCGCTTGAGGTACAGCGAAGTGTGAGTAAGTAAAGGTTACATCGTTA
GGATCAAGATCCATTTTTAACACAAGGCCAGTTTTGTTCAGCGGCTTGTATGGGCCAGTTAAAGAATTAG
AAACATAACCAAGCATGTAAATATCGTTAGACGTAATGCCGTCAATCGTCATTTTTGATCCGCGGGAGTC
AGTGAACAGGTACCATTTGCCGTTCATTTTAAAGACGTTCGCGCGTTCAATTTCATCTGTTACTGTGTTA
GATGCAATCAGCGGTTTCATCACTTTTTTCAGTGTGTAATCATCGTTTAGCTCAATCATACCGAGAGCGC
CGTTTGCTAACTCAGCCGTGCGTTTTTTATCGCTTTGCAGAAGTTTTTGACTTTCTTGACGGAAGAATGA
TGTGCTTTTGCCATAGTATGCTTTGTTAAATAAAGATTCTTCGCCTTGGTAGCCATCTTCAGTTCCAGTG
TTTGCTTCAAATACTAAGTATTTGTGGCCTTTATCTTCTACGTAGTGAGGATCTCTCAGCGTATGGTTGT
CGCCTGAGCTGTAGTTGCCTTCATCGATGAACTGCTGTACATTTTGATACGTTTTTCCGTCACCGTCAAA
GATTGATTTATAATCCTCTACACCGTTGATGTTCAAAGAGCTGTCTGATGCTGATACGTTAACTTGTGCA
GTTGTCAGTGTTTGTTTGCCGTAATGTTTACCGGAGAAATCAGTGTAGAATAAACGGATTTTTCCGTCAG
ATGTAAATGTGGCTGAACCTGACCATTCTTGTGTTTGGTCTTTTAGGATAGAATCATTTGCATCGAATTT
GTCGCTGTCTTTAAAGACGCGGCCAGCGTTTTTCCAGCTGTCAATAGAAGTTTCGCCGACTTTTTGATAG
AACATGTAAATCGATGTGTCATCCGCATTTTTAGGATCTCCGGCTAATGCAAAGACGATGTGGTAGCCGT
GATAGTTTGCGACAGTGCCGTCAGCGTTTTGTAATGGCCAGCTGTCCCAAACGTCCAGGCCTTTTGCAGA
AGAGATATTTTTAATTGTGGACGAATCGAATTCAGGAACTTGATATTTTTCATTTTTTTGCTGTTCAGGG
ATTTGCAGCATATCATGGCGTGTAATATGGGAAATGCCGTATGTTTCCTTATATGGCTTTTGGTTCGTTT
CTTTCGCAAACGCTTGAGTTGCGCCTCCTGCCAGCAGTGCGGTAGTAAAGGTTAATACTGTTGCTTGTTT
TGCAAACTTTTTGATGTTCATCGTTCATGTCTCCTTTTTTATGTACTGTGTTAGCGGTCTGCTTCTTCCA
GCCCTCCTGTTTGAAGATGGCAAGTTAGTTACGCACAATAAAAAAAGACCTAAAATATGTAAGGGGTGAC
GCCAAAGTATACACTTTGCCCTTTACACATTTTAGGTCTTGCCTGCTTTATCAGTAACAAACCCGCGCGA
TTTACTTTTCGACCTCATTCTATTAGACTCTCGTTTGGATTGCAACTGGTCTATTTTCCTCTTTTGTTTG
ATAGAAAATCATAAAAGGATTTGCAGACTACGGGCCTAAAGAACTAAAAAATCTATCTGTTTCTTTTCAT
TCTCTGTATTTTTTATAGTTTCTGTTGCATGGGCATAAAGTTGCCTTTTTAATCACAATTCAGAAAATAT
CATAATATCTCATTTCACTAAATAATAGTGAACGGCAGGTATATGTGCCACGCGTTTACGCCCCGCCCTG
CCACTCATCGCAGTACTGTTGTAATTCATTAAGCATTCTGCCGACATGGAAGCCATCACAAACGGCATGA
TGAACCTGAATCGCCAGCGGCATCAGCACCTTGTCGCCTTGCGTATAATATTTGCCCATGGTGAAAACGG
GGGCGAAGAAGTTGTCCATATTGGCCACGTTTAAATCAAAACTGGTGAAACTCACCCAGGGATTGGCTGA
CACGAAAAACATATTCTCAATAAACCCTTTAGGGAAATAGGCCAGGTTTTCACCGTAACACGCCACATCT
TGCGAATATATGTGTAGAAACTGCCGGAAATCGTCGTGGTATTCACTCCAGAGCGATGAAAACGTTTCAG
TTTGCTCATGGAAAACGGTGTAACAAGGGTGAACACTATCCCATATCACCAGCTCACCGTCTTTCATTGC
CATACGGAATTCCGGATGAGCATTCATCAGGCGGGCAAGAATGTGAATAAAGGCCGGATAAAACTTGTGC
TTATTTTTCTTTACGGTCTTTAAAAAGGCCGTAATATCCAGCTGAACGGTCTGGTTATAGGTACATTGAG
CAACTGACTGAAATGCCTCAAAATGTTCTTTACGATGCCATTGGGATATATCAACGGTGGTATATCCAGT
GATTTTTTTCTCCATTTTAGCTTCCTTAGCTCCTGAAAATCTCGACGGATCCTAACTCAAAATCCACACA
TTATACGAGCCGGAAGCATAAAGTGTAAAGCCTGGGGTGCCTAATGCGGCCCATAGTGACTGGATATGTT
GTGTTTTACAGTATTATGTAGTCTGTTTTTTATGCAAAATCTAATTTAATATATTGATATTTATATCATT
TTACGTTTCTCGTTCAACTTTTGTATACAAAGTTGATGGTGAGACCATGGTCGTCTTCACAAGTTATCAA
GCTTGCATGCAGGCCTCTGCAGTCGACGGGCCCGGGATCCAGATCTGATATCTAGATGCATTCGCGAGGT
ACCGAGCTCGAATTCGGAAAGCGAAGACGACTCCGGTCTCGCTCCAGCTGGACAACTTTGTATAGAAAAG
TTGAACGAGAAACGTAAAATGATATAAATATCAATATATTAAATTAGATTTTGCATAAAAAACAGACTAC
ATAATACTGTAAAACACAACATATCCAGTCACTATGCGACGTGCAGACTGGCTGTGTATAAGGGAGCCTG
ACATTATATTCCCCAGAACATCAGGTTAATGGCGTTTTTGATGTCATTTTCGCGGTGGCTGAGATCAGCC
ACTTCTTCCCCGATAACGGAAACCGGCACACTGGCCATATCGGTGGTCATCATGCGCCAGCTTTCATCCC
CGATATGCACCACCGGGTAAAGTTCACGGGAGACTTTATCTGAGAGCAAGCGCGCAGACGCAAGTGGAAT
AACCATGCGACGGCCCGGTGTATCGATAATATCACTCTGTACATCCACAAACAGACGATAACGGCTCTCT
CTTTTATAGGTGTAAACCTTAAACTGCATTTCACCAGCCCCTGTTCTCGTCAGCAAAAGAGCCGTTCATT
TCAATAAACCGGGCGACCTCAGCCATCCCTTCCTGATTTTCCGCTTTCCAGCGTTCGGCACGCAGACGAC
GGGCTTCATTCTGCATGGTTGTGCTTACCAGACCGGAGATATTGACATCATATATGCCTTGAGCAACTGA
TAGCTGTCGCTGTCAACTGTCACTGTAATACGCTGCTTCATAGCATACCTCTTTTTGACATACTTCGGGT
ATACATATCAGTATATATTCTTATACCGCAAAAATCAGCGCGCAAATACGCATACTGTTATCTGGCTTTT
AGTAAGCCGGATCCATTACCAATGCTTAATCAGTGAGGCACCTATCTCAGCGATCTGTCTATTTCGTTCA
